Addgene plasmid #224002: AiP12655 - pAAV-AiE0732h-minBG-SYFP2-WPRE3-BGHpA (Alias: CN2655)
Purpose: AiE0732h is an enhancer sequence, designed to drive AAV-mediated transgene expression in cortical L4/5_IT neurons
Depositing lab: Allen Institute for Brain Science & Jonathan Ting. Depositing organization: Allen Institute. Publication: A suite of enhancer AAVs and transgenic mouse lines for genetic access to cortical cell types. Ben-Simon Y, Hooper M, Narayan S, Daigle TL, Dwivedi D, Way SW, Oster A, Stafford DA, Mich JK, Taormina MJ, Martinez RA, Opitz-Araya X, Roth JR, Alexander JR, Allen S, Amster A, Arbuckle J, Ayala A, Baker PM, Bakken TE, Barcelli T, Barta S, Bendrick J, Bertagnolli D, Bielstein C, Bishwakarma P, Bowlus J, Boyer G, Brouner K, Casian B, Casper T, Chakka AB, Chakrabarty R, Chance RK, Chavan S, Clark M, Colbert K, Collman F, Daniel S, Departee M, DiValentin P, Donadio N, Dotson N, Egdorf T, Fliss T, Gabitto M, Garcia J, Gary A, Gasperini M, Gloe J, Goldy J, Gore BB, Graybuck L, Greisman N, Haeseleer F, Halterman C, Haradon Z, Hastings SD, Helback O, Ho W, Hockemeyer D, Huang C, Huff S, Hunker A, Johansen N, Jones D, Juneau Z, Kalmbach B, Kannan M, Khem S, Kussick E, Kutsal R, Larsen R, Lee C, Lee AY, Leibly M, Lenz GH, Li S, Liang E, Lusk N, Madigan Z, Malloy J, Malone J, McCue R, Melchor J, Mollenkopf T, Moosman S, Morin E, Newman D, Ng L, Ngo K, Omstead V, Otto S, Oyama A, Pena N, Pham T, Phillips E, Pom CA, Potekhina L, Ransford S, Ray PL, Rette D, Reynoldson C, Rimorin C, Rocha D, Ruiz A, Sanchez REA, Sawyer L, Sedeno-Cortes A, Sevigny JP, Shapovalova N, Shepard N, Shulga L, Sigler AR, Siverts L, Soliman S, Somasundaram S, Staats B, Stewart K, Szelenyi E, Tieu M, Trader C, Tran A, van Velthoven CTJ, Walker M, Wang Y, Weed N, Wirthlin M, Wood T, Wynalda B, Yao Z, Zhou T, Ariza J, Dee N, Reding M, Ronellenfitch K, Mufti S, Sunkin SM, Smith KA, Esposito L, Waters J, Thyagarajan B, Yao S, Lein ES, Zeng H, Levi BP, Ngai J, Ting JT, Tasic B. Cell. 2025 May 16:S0092-8674(25)00513-6. doi: 10.1016/j.cell.2025.05.002. PubMed 40403729.
Backbone
  Vector backbone: pAAV
  Vector type: AAV
Growth in bacteria
  Bacterial resistance: Ampicillin, 100 μg/mL
  Growth temperature: 30°C
  Growth strain: NEB Stable
  Copy number: High Copy
Gene/Insert
  Gene/Insert name: SYFP2
  Species: Synthetic
  Mutation: NA
  Promoter: minBG
  Cloning method: Other
Terms and licenses: Academic/Nonprofit Terms; Industry Terms: Not Available to Industry
Depositor comments: Cloning Method: RE Cloning
How to cite: AiP12655 - pAAV-AiE0732h-minBG-SYFP2-WPRE3-BGHpA (Alias: CN2655) was a gift from Allen Institute for Brain Science & Jonathan Ting (Addgene plasmid # 224002 ; http://n2t.net/addgene:224002 ; RRID:Addgene_224002)
