[The description below was written by a language model from this plasmid's Addgene catalogue record and pLannotate feature annotations shown in this document.]
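Description:
AiP12655 - pAAV-AiE0732h-minBG-SYFP2-WPRE3-BGHpA (alias CN2655) is an AAV transfer plasmid of about 4.7 kb, built on a pAAV backbone and intended for packaging a reporter genome into recombinant adeno-associated virus. Two AAV2 inverted terminal repeats flank the expression cassette and supply the cis signals needed for replication and encapsidation of the intervening DNA when rep, cap and helper functions are provided in trans. Outside the ITRs, the bacterial portion carries a high-copy ColE1/pUC-type origin, an ampicillin resistance gene (β-lactamase) with its own promoter, and an M13 phage origin. Short bom and rop fragments are also annotated and appear to be backbone remnants.

The payload is an enhancer-driven fluorescent reporter. AiE0732h, a candidate enhancer sequence, sits upstream of minBG, a minimal promoter (by its name, a minimal beta-globin promoter). A minimal promoter has little activity alone, so the pattern of transcription is expected to depend on the enhancer. Neither element is called out in the automated feature table, but both presumably occupy the unannotated stretch between the left ITR and the coding sequence. The reporter is SYFP2, a rapidly maturing monomeric yellow fluorescent protein derived from Aequorea victoria. It is followed by WPRE3, a shortened woodchuck hepatitis virus posttranscriptional regulatory element that appears in the annotation as two WPRE fragments and boosts transcript stability and expression while saving packaging space, and then by the bovine growth hormone polyadenylation signal. According to the record, the enhancer was designed to drive AAV-mediated transgene expression in cortical layer 4/5 intratelencephalic (L4/5 IT) neurons, so the construct serves to label that population and to assess the enhancer's specificity. It belongs to a larger suite of enhancer AAV tools for genetic access to cortical cell types.
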