Features (pLannotate 1.2.2; 13 found; start..end, strand, type, name):
      1..141     -  repeat_region  AAV2 ITR: inverted terminal repeat of adeno-associated virus serotype 2 inverted
    687..1403    +  CDS            SYFP2: SYFP2 is a basic (constitutively fluorescent) yellow fluorescent protein published in 2006, derived from Aequorea victoria. It is reported to be a very rapidly-maturing monomer with moderate acid sensitivity.
   1443..1600    +  misc_feature   WPRE (fragment): woodchuck hepatitis virus posttranscriptional regulatory element
   1606..1686    +  misc_feature   WPRE (fragment): woodchuck hepatitis virus posttranscriptional regulatory element
   1703..1814    +  polyA_signal   bGH poly(A) signal: bovine growth hormone polyadenylation signal
   1932..2072    +  repeat_region  AAV2 ITR: inverted terminal repeat of adeno-associated virus serotype 2 inverted
   2077..2128    -  misc_feature   bom (fragment): basis of mobility region from pBR322
   2147..2527    +  rep_origin     M13 ori (sequence partly withheld): M13 bacteriophage origin of replication; arrow indicates direction of (+) strand synthesis
   2603..2652    -  misc_feature   bom (fragment): basis of mobility region from pBR322
   2754..2789    -  CDS            rop (fragment): Rop protein, which maintains plasmids at low copy number; rop
   2884..2988    +  promoter       AmpR promoter: bla
   2989..3849    +  CDS            AmpR: β-lactamase; bla; confers resistance to ampicillin, carbenicillin, and related antibiotics
   4020..4608    +  rep_origin     ori: high-copy-number ColE1/pMB1/pBR322/pUC origin of replication
>Addgene plasmid #224002 | AiP12655 - pAAV-AiE0732h-minBG-SYFP2-WPRE3-BGHpA (Alias: CN2655) | addgene full sequence | sequence record 449769 | Addgene NGS Result
CCTGCAGGCAGCTGCGCGCTCGCTCGCTCACTGAGGCCGCCCGGGCAAAGCCCGGGCGTCGGGCGACCTT
TGGTCGCCCGGCCTCAGTGAGCGAGCGAGCGCGCAGAGAGGGAGTGGCCAACTCCATCACTAGGGGTTCC
TGCGGCCGCACGCGTGCAAGTCAATTAACTTTTCTGAGCTTCACATTTTTCATGTAAAAAAACAGTGAAA
ATAAACCCTAACATAGAGAGTTATTTTTAAAATAATGAGATAACATAAATAAAATGCCTTGTTAGATGCC
AGGAGCACTCTAAGCACTTTATAATTGATATTGATTATTATTTCTCAGAACACTAGGAGCTGCCACGAAG
ATTACTAATTGTAAGAGCCAAATACTGGGCCAAAAAATTCTTAATTTGTTCCATAAACATTTATTAAGCC
TTGATACATAGAAGCCAATGTGCAGAAATAAACAAATGTATAAAACATTACTTTGCCCCAAATCAGTTAT
GATTTAGATGAGATATGGGACACGTATACACCTAACTATTGGACCAGGCAGTCTGTTGGCTATCAGGTGC
CTGATACTTGCCCAAACCAAGCCCATTGAGCTCGGGCTGGGCATAAAAGTCAGGGCAGAGCCATCTATTG
CTTACATTTGCTTCTGGGATCCAGATCTTTCGAAGCTAGCGCTACCGGTCGCCACCATGGTGAGCAAGGG
CGAGGAGCTGTTCACCGGGGTGGTGCCCATCCTGGTCGAGCTGGACGGCGACGTAAACGGCCACAAGTTC
AGCGTGTCCGGCGAGGGCGAGGGCGATGCCACCTACGGCAAGCTGACCCTGAAGCTGATCTGCACCACCG
GCAAGCTGCCCGTGCCCTGGCCCACCCTCGTGACCACCCTGGGCTACGGCGTGCAGTGCTTCGCCCGCTA
CCCCGACCACATGAAGCAGCACGACTTCTTCAAGTCCGCCATGCCCGAAGGCTACGTCCAGGAGCGCACC
ATCTTCTTCAAGGACGACGGCAACTACAAGACCCGCGCCGAGGTGAAGTTCGAGGGCGACACCCTGGTGA
ACCGCATCGAGCTGAAGGGCATCGACTTCAAGGAGGACGGCAACATCCTGGGGCACAAGCTGGAGTACAA
CTACAACAGCCACAACGTCTATATCACCGCCGACAAGCAGAAGAACGGCATCAAGGCCAACTTCAAGATC
CGCCACAACATCGAGGACGGCGGCGTGCAGCTCGCCGACCACTACCAGCAGAACACCCCCATCGGCGACG
GCCCCGTGCTGCTGCCCGACAACCACTACCTGAGCTACCAGTCCAAGCTGAGCAAAGACCCCAACGAGAA
GCGCGATCACATGGTCCTGCTGGAGTTCGTGACCGCCGCCGGGATCACTCTCGGCATGGACGAGCTGTAC
AAGTAAGTCGACGGCGCGCCGCGGCCGCGAATTCGATATCATAATCAACCTCTGGATTACAAAATTTGTG
AAAGATTGACTGGTATTCTTAACTATGTTGCTCCTTTTACGCTATGTGGATACGCTGCTTTAATGCCTTT
GTATCATGCTATTGCTTCCCGTATGGCTTTCATTTTCTCCTCCTTGTATAAATCCTGGTTAGTTCTTGCC
ACGGCGGAACTCATCGCCGCCTGCCTTGCCCGCTGCTGGACAGGGGCTCGGCTGTTGGGCACTGACAATT
CCGTGGCTCGAGAGATCTTCGACTGTGCCTTCTAGTTGCCAGCCATCTGTTGTTTGCCCCTCCCCCGTGC
CTTCCTTGACCCTGGAAGGTGCCACTCCCACTGTCCTTTCCTAATAAAATGAGGAAATTGCATCGCATTG
TCTGAGTAGGTGTCATTCTATTCTGGGGGGTGGGGTGGGGCAGGACAGCAAGGGGGAGGATTGGGAAGAC
AATAGCAGGCATGAGATCTCACGTGCGGACCGAGCGGCCGCAGGAACCCCTAGTGATGGAGTTGGCCACT
CCCTCTCTGCGCGCTCGCTCGCTCACTGAGGCCGGGCGACCAAAGGTCGCCCGACGCCCGGGCTTTGCCC
GGGCGGCCTCAGTGAGCGAGCGAGCGCGCAGCTGCCTGCAGGGGCGCCTGATGCGGTATTTTCTCCTTAC
GCATCTGTGCGGTATTTCACACCGCATA
[142 nt withheld, positions 2129-2270]
C
[141 nt withheld, positions 2272-2412]
CCTTTGACGTTGGAGTCCACGTTCTTT
[37 nt withheld, positions 2440-2476]
ACCCTATCTCGGGCTATTCTTTTGATTTATAAGGGATTTTGCCGATTTCGGCCTATTGGTTAAAAAATGA
GCTGATTTAACAAAAATTTAACGCGAATTTTAACAAAATATTAACGTTTACAATTTTATGGTGCACTCTC
AGTACAATCTGCTCTGATGCCGCATAGTTAAGCCAGCCCCGACACCCGCCAACACCCGCTGACGCGCCCT
GACGGGCTTGTCTGCTCCCGGCATCCGCTTACAGACAAGCTGTGACCGTCTCCGGGAGCTGCATGTGTCA
GAGGTTTTCACCGTCATCACCGAAACGCGCGAGACGAAAGGGCCTCGTGATACGCCTATTTTTATAGGTT
AATGTCATGATAATAATGGTTTCTTAGACGTCAGGTGGCACTTTTCGGGGAAATGTGCGCGGAACCCCTA
TTTGTTTATTTTTCTAAATACATTCAAATATGTATCCGCTCATGAGACAATAACCCTGATAAATGCTTCA
ATAATATTGAAAAAGGAAGAGTATGAGTATTCAACATTTCCGTGTCGCCCTTATTCCCTTTTTTGCGGCA
TTTTGCCTTCCTGTTTTTGCTCACCCAGAAACGCTGGTGAAAGTAAAAGATGCTGAAGATCAGTTGGGTG
CACGAGTGGGTTACATCGAACTGGATCTCAACAGCGGTAAGATCCTTGAGAGTTTTCGCCCCGAAGAACG
TTTTCCAATGATGAGCACTTTTAAAGTTCTGCTATGTGGCGCGGTATTATCCCGTATTGACGCCGGGCAA
GAGCAACTCGGTCGCCGCATACACTATTCTCAGAATGACTTGGTTGAGTACTCACCAGTCACAGAAAAGC
ATCTTACGGATGGCATGACAGTAAGAGAATTATGCAGTGCTGCCATAACCATGAGTGATAACACTGCGGC
CAACTTACTTCTGACAACGATCGGAGGACCGAAGGAGCTAACCGCTTTTTTGCACAACATGGGGGATCAT
GTAACTCGCCTTGATCGTTGGGAACCGGAGCTGAATGAAGCCATACCAAACGACGAGCGTGACACCACGA
TGCCTGTAGCAATGGCAACAACGTTGCGCAAACTATTAACTGGCGAACTACTTACTCTAGCTTCCCGGCA
ACAATTAATAGACTGGATGGAGGCGGATAAAGTTGCAGGACCACTTCTGCGCTCGGCCCTTCCGGCTGGC
TGGTTTATTGCTGATAAATCTGGAGCCGGTGAGCGTGGGTCTCGCGGTATCATTGCAGCACTGGGGCCAG
ATGGTAAGCCCTCCCGTATCGTAGTTATCTACACGACGGGGAGTCAGGCAACTATGGATGAACGAAATAG
ACAGATCGCTGAGATAGGTGCCTCACTGATTAAGCATTGGTAACTGTCAGACCAAGTTTACTCATATATA
CTTTAGATTGATTTAAAACTTCATTTTTAATTTAAAAGGATCTAGGTGAAGATCCTTTTTGATAATCTCA
TGACCAAAATCCCTTAACGTGAGTTTTCGTTCCACTGAGCGTCAGACCCCGTAGAAAAGATCAAAGGATC
TTCTTGAGATCCTTTTTTTCTGCGCGTAATCTGCTGCTTGCAAACAAAAAAACCACCGCTACCAGCGGTG
GTTTGTTTGCCGGATCAAGAGCTACCAACTCTTTTTCCGAAGGTAACTGGCTTCAGCAGAGCGCAGATAC
CAAATACTGTCCTTCTAGTGTAGCCGTAGTTAGGCCACCACTTCAAGAACTCTGTAGCACCGCCTACATA
CCTCGCTCTGCTAATCCTGTTACCAGTGGCTGCTGCCAGTGGCGATAAGTCGTGTCTTACCGGGTTGGAC
TCAAGACGATAGTTACCGGATAAGGCGCAGCGGTCGGGCTGAACGGGGGGTTCGTGCACACAGCCCAGCT
TGGAGCGAACGACCTACACCGAACTGAGATACCTACAGCGTGAGCTATGAGAAAGCGCCACGCTTCCCGA
AGGGAGAAAGGCGGACAGGTATCCGGTAAGCGGCAGGGTCGGAACAGGAGAGCGCACGAGGGAGCTTCCA
GGGGGAAACGCCTGGTATCTTTATAGTCCTGTCGGGTTTCGCCACCTCTGACTTGAGCGTCGATTTTTGT
GATGCTCGTCAGGGGGGCGGAGCCTATGGAAAAACGCCAGCAACGCGGCCTTTTTACGGTTCCTGGCCTT
TTGCTGGCCTTTTGCTCACATGT
